>Addgene plasmid #191613 | E3_pENTR_L3-L2_NI_G1397-DddA11'-N | addgene full sequence | sequence record 379108 | Addgene NGS Result
GCCCGCCACCCTCCGGGCCGTTGCTTCACAACGTTCAAATCCGCTCCCGGCGGATTTGTCCTACTCAGGA
GAGCGTTCACCGACAAACAACAGATAAAACGAAAGGCCCAGTCTTCCGACTGAGCCTTTCGTTTTATTTG
ATGCCTGGCAGTTCCCTACTCTCGCGTTAACGCTAGCATGGATGTTTTCCCAGTCACGACGTTGTAAAAC
GACGGCCAGTCTTAAGCTCGGGCCCCAAATAATGATTTTATTTTGACTGATAGTGACCTGTTCGTTGCAA
CAAATTGATGAGCAATGCTTTTTTATAATGCCAACTTTGTATAATAAAGTTGATAAGGAGACCGCCGCTG
CCAAGTTCGAGAGACAGCACATGGACAGCATCGATATCGCCGATCTACGCACGCTCGGCTACAGCCAGCA
GCAACAGGAGAAGATCAAACCGAAGGTTCGTTCGACAGTGGCGCAGCACCACGAGGCACTGGTCGGCCAC
GGGTTTACACACGCGCACATCGTTGCGTTAAGCCAACACCCGGCAGCGTTAGGGACCGTCGCTGTCAAGT
ATCAGGACATGATCGCAGCGTTGCCAGAGGCGACACACGAAGCGATCGTTGGCGTCGGCAAACAGTGGTC
CGGCGCACGCGCTCTGGAGGCCTTGCTCACGGTGGCGGGAGAGTTGAGAGGTCCACCGTTACAGTTGGAC
ACAGGCCAACTTCTCAAGATTGCAAAACGTGGCGGCGTGACCGCAGTGGAGGCAGTGCATGCATGGCGCA
ATGCACTGACGGGTGCCCCGCTCAAGGAGACGGGCGCCGCTACAGGGCGCGTCCCATTCGCCATTCAGGC
TGCGCAACTGTTGGGAAGGGCGATCGGTGCGGGCCTCTTCGCTATTACGCCAGCTGGCGAAAGGGGGATG
TGCTGCAAGGCGATTAAGTTGGGTAACGCCAGGGTTTTCCCAGTCACGACGTTGTAAAACGACGGCCAGT
GAGCGCGCGTAATACGACTCACTATAGGGCGAATTGGGTACCGGGCCCCCCCTCGAGGTCCTCCAGCTTT
TGTTCCCTTTAGTGAGGGTTAATTGCGCGCTTGGCGTAATCATGGTCATAGCTGTTTCCTGTGTGAAATT
GTTATCCGCTCACAATTCCACACAACATACGAGCCGGAAGCATAAAGTGTAAAGCCTGGGGTGCCTAATG
AGTGAGCTAACTCACATTAATTGCGTTGCGCTCACTGCCCGCTTTCCACCGGTCGTCTCCACCCCTGAGC
AGGTAGTGGCTATTGCATCCAACATAGGGGGCAGACCCGCACTGGAGTCAATTGTTGCCCAGTTATCTCG
CCCTGATCCGGCGTTGGCCGCGTTGACCAACGACCACCTCGTCGCCTTGGCCTGCCTCGGCGGGCGTCCT
GCGCTGGATGCAGTGAAAAAGGGATTGGGGGGGTCTGGATCGTATGCTTTAGGACCGTATCAGATCTCAG
CTCCACAATTGCCTGCATATAACGGACAAACTGTTGGGACCTTTTACTACGTTAACGATGCTGGTGGATT
GGAGTCCAAAGTGTTCATCTCTGGTGGCCCAACTCCATATCCCAATTATGTGAGTGCAGGCCATGTTGAA
GGTCAATCAGCCCTATTCATGAGAGATAACGGAATAAGTGAAGGACTGGTGTTTCACAACAATCCAAAAG
GTACTTGTGGATTTTGCGTAAACATGATTGAGACACTTCTCCCAGAAAATGCCAAGATGACAGTTGTACC
TCCTGAAGGTTCTGGTGGATCGACAAACCTTTCAGACATTATCGAGAAAGAGACAGGCAAACAGCTAGTG
ATTCAAGAGTCCATTCTCATGCTTCCCGAAGAAGTTGAGGAAGTCATTGGGAATAAGCCGGAAAGTGACA
TACTCGTTCATACGGCTTACGATGAGAGCACGGATGAGAATGTCATGTTGCTTACCAGTGATGCACCTGA
ATACAAACCTTGGGCTTTAGTCATCCAGGACAGCAATGGTGAGAACAAGATCAAGATGCTGTGATAACTC
GAGCGATCCTCTAGAACCCAGCTTTCTTGTACAAAGTTGGCATTATAAGAAAGCATTGCTTATCAATTTG
TTGCAACGAACAGGTCACTATCAGTCAAAATAAAATCATTATTTGCCATCCAGCTGCAGGGCGGCCGCGA
TATCCCCTATAGTGAGTCGTATTACATGGTCATAGCTGTTTCCTGGCAGCTCTGGCCCGTGTCTCAAAAT
CTCTGATGTTACATTGCACAAGATAAAAATATATCATCATGAACAATAAAACTGTCTGCTTACATAAACA
GTAATACAAGGGGTGTTATGAGCCATATTCAACGGGAAACGTCGAGGCCGCGATTAAATTCCAACATGGA
TGCTGATTTATATGGGTATAAATGGGCTCGCGATAATGTCGGGCAATCAGGTGCGACAATCTATCGCTTG
TATGGGAAGCCCGATGCGCCAGAGTTGTTTCTGAAACATGGCAAAGGTAGCGTTGCCAATGATGTTACAG
ATGAGATGGTCAGACTAAACTGGCTGACGGAATTTATGCCTCTTCCGACCATCAAGCATTTTATCCGTAC
TCCTGATGATGCATGGTTACTCACCACTGCGATCCCCGGAAAAACAGCATTCCAGGTATTAGAAGAATAT
CCTGATTCAGGTGAAAATATTGTTGATGCGCTGGCAGTGTTCCTGCGCCGGTTGCATTCGATTCCTGTTT
GTAATTGTCCTTTTAACAGCGATCGCGTATTTCGCCTTGCTCAGGCGCAATCACGAATGAATAACGGTTT
GGTTGATGCGAGTGATTTTGATGACGAGCGTAATGGCTGGCCTGTTGAACAAGTCTGGAAAGAAATGCAT
AAACTTTTGCCATTCTCACCGGATTCAGTCGTCACTCATGGTGATTTCTCACTTGATAACCTTATTTTTG
ACGAGGGGAAATTAATAGGTTGTATTGATGTTGGACGAGTCGGAATCGCAGACCGATACCAGGATCTTGC
CATTCTATGGAACTGCCTCGGTGAGTTTTCTCCTTCATTACAGAAACGGCTTTTTCAAAAATATGGTATT
GATAATCCTGATATGAATAAATTGCAGTTTCATTTGATGCTCGATGAGTTTTTCTAATCAGAATTGGTTA
ATTGGTTGTAACACTGGCAGAGCATTACGCTGACTTGACGGGACGGCGCAAGCTCATGACCAAAATCCCT
TAACGTGAGTTACGCGTCGTTCCACTGAGCGTCAGACCCCGTAGAAAAGATCAAAGGATCTTCTTGAGAT
CCTTTTTTTCTGCGCGTAATCTGCTGCTTGCAAACAAAAAAACCACCGCTACCAGCGGTGGTTTGTTTGC
CGGATCAAGAGCTACCAACTCTTTTTCCGAAGGTAACTGGCTTCAGCAGAGCGCAGATACCAAATACTGT
TCTTCTAGTGTAGCCGTAGTTAGGCCACCACTTCAAGAACTCTGTAGCACCGCCTACATACCTCGCTCTG
CTAATCCTGTTACCAGTGGCTGCTGCCAGTGGCGATAAGTCGTGTCTTACCGGGTTGGACTCAAGACGAT
AGTTACCGGATAAGGCGCAGCGGTCGGGCTGAACGGGGGGTTCGTGCACACAGCCCAGCTTGGAGCGAAC
GACCTACACCGAACTGAGATACCTACAGCGTGAGCTATGAGAAAGCGCCACGCTTCCCGAAGGGAGAAAG
GCGGACAGGTATCCGGTAAGCGGCAGGGTCGGAACAGGAGAGCGCACGAGGGAGCTTCCAGGGGGAAACG
CCTGGTATCTTTATAGTCCTGTCGGGTTTCGCCACCTCTGACTTGAGCGTCGATTTTTGTGATGCTCGTC
AGGGGGGCGGAGCCTATGGAAAAACGCCAGCAACGCGGCCTTTTTACGGTTCCTGGCCTTTTGCTGGCCT
TTTGCTCACATGTTCTTTCCTGCGTTATCCCCTGATTCTGTGGATAACCGTATTACCGCCTTTGAGTGAG
CTGATACCGCTCGCCGCAGCCGAACGACCGAGCGCAGCGAGTCAGTGAGCGAGGAAGCGGAAGAGCGCCC
AATACGCAAACCGCCTCTCCCCGCGCGTTGGCCGATTCATTAATGCAGCTGGCACGACAGGTTTCCCGAC
TGGAAAGCGGGCAGTGAGCGCAACGCAATTAATACGCGTACCGCTAGCCAGGAAGAGTTTGTAGAAACGC
AAAAAGGCCATCCGTCAGGATGGCCTTCTGCTTAGTTTGATGCCTGGCAGTTTATGGCGGGCGTCCT
Features (pLannotate 1.2.2; 21 found; start..end, strand, type, name):
     94..137     +  terminator     rrnB T1 terminator: Escherichia coli rrnB; transcription terminator T1 from the E. coli rrnB gene
    184..220     -  CDS            lacZα (fragment): LacZα fragment of β-galactosidase; lacZ fragment
    237..332     +  protein_bind   attL3: mutant version of attL; recombination site for the Gateway® LR reaction LR Clonase™
    392..802     +  CDS            avrXa10 (fragment): AVX10_XANOO - Experimental evidence at protein level: Swiss-Prot protein existence level 1. Avirulence protein. Induces the hypersensitive response (HR)in rice plants carrying the resistance gene Xa10. Activity depends on the presence of the core repeat domains; replacement with repeat domains from other proteins (AvrBs3 of X.euvesicatoria (AC P14727) or AvrXa7 of this organism) does not elicit the HR. Probably acts as a transcription factor in its host plant (rice) to induce plant resistance or disease. From Xanthomonas oryzae pv. oryzae.
    804..822     -  rep_origin     f1 ori (fragment): f1 bacteriophage origin of replication; arrow indicates direction of (+) strand synthesis
    827..982     -  CDS            lacZα (fragment): LacZα fragment of β-galactosidase; lacZ fragment
    990..1008    +  promoter       T7 promoter: promoter for bacteriophage T7 RNA polymerase
   1017..1040    -  misc_feature   MCS (fragment): pBluescript multiple cloning site
   1056..1074    -  promoter       T3 promoter: promoter for bacteriophage T3 RNA polymerase
   1119..1135    -  protein_bind   lac operator: The lac repressor binds to the lac operator to inhibit transcription in E. coli. This inhibition can be relieved by adding lactose or isopropyl-β-D-thiogalactopyranoside (IPTG). lac repressor encoded by lacI
   1143..1173    -  promoter       lac promoter: promoter for the E. coli lac operon
   1188..1209    -  protein_bind   CAP binding site: CAP binding activates transcription in the presence of cAMP. E. coli catabolite activator protein
   1308..1427    +  CDS            avrBs3 (fragment): AVRB3_XANEU - Experimental evidence at protein level: Swiss-Prot protein existence level 1. Avirulence protein. Acts as a transcription factor in C.annuum plants. In susceptible plants lacking the Bs3 resistance gene induces expression of a number of genes, including genes homologous to a family of auxin-induced genes, alpha-expansin genes, pectate lyase, anthocyanidin glucoside rhamnosyl transferase and at least one transcription factor, UPA20. Their expression leads to plant hypertrophy in mesophyll cells, probably mainly mediated by UPA20 (PubMed:17962565). In resistant plants induces the h
   1428..1763    +  CDS            dddA (fragment): DDDA_BURC1 - Experimental evidence at protein level: Swiss-Prot protein existence level 1. Toxic component of a toxin-immunity protein module, which functions as a cellular contact-dependent growth inhibition (CDI) system. CDI modules allow bacteria to communicate with and inhibit the growth of closely related neighboring bacteria in a contact-dependent fashion. Bacteria that have this module inhibit or kill bacteria without it, giving them a growth advantage. Probably specifically inhibited by cognate immunity protein DddI (Probable). The C-terminal 163 residue fragment has double-stranded DN
   1773..2021    +  CDS            UGI: UNGI_BPPB2 - Experimental evidence at protein level: Swiss-Prot protein existence level 1. This protein binds specifically and reversibly to the host uracil-DNA glycosylase, preventing removal of uracil residues from PBS2 DNA by the host uracil-excision repair system. From Bacillus phage PBS2 (Bacteriophage PBS2).
   2046..2145    -  protein_bind   attL2: mutant version of attL; recombination site for the Gateway® LR reaction LR Clonase™
   2176..2194    -  promoter       T7 promoter: promoter for bacteriophage T7 RNA polymerase
   2328..3137    +  CDS            KanR: aminoglycoside phosphotransferase; aph(3')-Ia; confers resistance to kanamycin in bacteria or G418 (Geneticin®) in eukaryotes
   3284..3872    +  rep_origin     ori: high-copy-number ColE1/pMB1/pBR322/pUC origin of replication
   4055..4147    +  CDS            lacI (fragment): lac repressor; lacI; The lac repressor binds to the lac operator to inhibit transcription in E. coli. This inhibition can be relieved by adding lactose or isopropyl-β-D-thiogalactopyranoside (IPTG).
   4202..4229    -  terminator     rrnB T2 terminator: transcription terminator T2 from the E. coli rrnB gene
