[The description below was written by a language model from this plasmid's Addgene catalogue record and pLannotate feature annotations shown in this document.]
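Description:
E3_pENTR_L3-L2_NI_G1397-DddA11'-N is a 4.3 kb Multisite Gateway entry clone (entry clone 3) used for assembling ptpTALECD_v2 vectors, the plastid-genome base editors built from TALE DNA-binding domains fused to a split cytidine deaminase. It is maintained in E. coli as a high-copy plasmid carrying a ColE1/pUC-type origin and a kanamycin resistance gene. rrnB T1 and T2 terminators flank the cloning region, as is typical of pENTR-style backbones, although the catalogue lists the backbone as "PINII" without further explanation.

The payload lies between attL3 and attL2 sites, which allow LR recombination together with other entry clones into a destination vector. It starts with a TALE N-terminal segment (annotated by homology to AvrXa10). This is followed by a lacZα stuffer with lac promoter/operator, T7 and T3 promoters and pBluescript MCS remnants. The stuffer most likely serves as a placeholder to be replaced by a custom TALE repeat array, with blue/white screening, though the record does not say so explicitly. Downstream are a TALE C-terminal fragment (AvrBs3-like), a DddA-derived fragment and a uracil glycosylase inhibitor (UGI) from phage PBS2. From the name, the DddA part appears to be the N-terminal half of the evolved DddA11' variant split at G1397, and "NI" probably denotes the last half-repeat RVD. These readings are inferences from the name.

No plant promoter or plastid transit peptide is annotated in this clone; those would presumably be supplied by the other assembly components. The clone encodes one "hand" of the pTALECD_v2-UGI pair. Deaminase activity would be reconstituted only when it is paired with the complementary DddA half, while UGI blocks uracil excision to favour C-to-T conversion.
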