Addgene plasmid #191613: E3_pENTR_L3-L2_NI_G1397-DddA11'-N
Purpose: ptpTALECD_v2 vector assembly, Entry clone 3 with attL2 and L3
Depositing lab: Shin-ichi Arimura. Depositing organization: The University of Tokyo. Publication: Characterization and development of a plastid genome base editor, ptpTALECD. Nakazato I, Okuno M, Itoh T, Tsutsumi N, Arimura SI. Plant J. 2023 Aug;115(4):1151-1162. doi: 10.1111/tpj.16311. Epub 2023 Jun 2. PubMed 37265080.
Backbone
  Vector backbone: PINII
  Vector type: Other
Growth in bacteria
  Bacterial resistance: Kanamycin, 50 μg/mL
  Growth temperature: 37°C
  Growth strain: DH5alpha
  Copy number: High Copy
Gene/Insert
  Gene/Insert name: C- and N termini of platinum TALEN, a half of the evolved DddA (DddA11'), and a uracil glycosylase inhibitor
  Species: Synthetic
  Cloning method: Ligation Independent Cloning
Terms and licenses: Academic/Nonprofit Terms; Industry Terms: Not Available to Industry
Depositor comments: Multisite Gateway entry vector to express one hand of pTALECD_v2-UGI
How to cite: E3_pENTR_L3-L2_NI_G1397-DddA11'-N was a gift from Shin-ichi Arimura (Addgene plasmid # 191613 ; http://n2t.net/addgene:191613 ; RRID:Addgene_191613)
